Addgene plasmid #107357: pNP1 eforRed trigger
Purpose: Trigger sequence for pNP1 eforRed toehold switch
Depositing lab: James Collins. Depositing organization: Massachusetts Institute of Technology. Publication: BioBits Explorer: A modular synthetic biology education kit. Huang A, Nguyen PQ, Stark JC, Takahashi MK, Donghia N, Ferrante T, Dy AJ, Hsu KJ, Dubner RS, Pardee K, Jewett MC, Collins JJ. Sci Adv. 2018 Aug 1;4(8):eaat5105. doi: 10.1126/sciadv.aat5105. eCollection 2018 Aug. PubMed 30083608.
Backbone
  Vector backbone: pNP1
  Backbone manufacturer: New England Biolabs (cloning vector)
  Backbone size w/o insert (bp): 2053
  Total vector size (bp): 2116
  Vector type: Bacterial Expression
Growth in bacteria
  Bacterial resistance: Ampicillin, 100 μg/mL
  Growth temperature: 37°C
  Growth strain: DH5alpha
  Copy number: High Copy
Gene/Insert
  Gene/Insert name: toehold trigger 1
  Insert size (bp): 63
  Promoter: T7
  Cloning method: Gibson Cloning
  Sequencing primers: 5′ CCCGCGAAATTAATACGACTCACTATAGG; 3′ AGTGCCAAGCTTCCGGATATAGTTC
Resource information
  A portion of this plasmid was derived from a plasmid made by: Green, A.A., Silver, P.A., Collins, J.J., and Yin, P. (2014). Toehold switches: de-novo-designed regulators of gene expression. Cell 159, 925–939.
Terms and licenses: Academic/Nonprofit Terms; Industry Terms: Not Available to Industry
How to cite: pNP1 eforRed trigger was a gift from James Collins (Addgene plasmid # 107357 ; http://n2t.net/addgene:107357 ; RRID:Addgene_107357)
