[The description below was written by a language model from this plasmid's Addgene catalogue record and pLannotate feature annotations shown in this document.]
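Description:
pNP1 eforRed trigger is a small (about 2.1 kb) high-copy bacterial expression plasmid built on the pNP1 cloning backbone. It is maintained in E. coli through a ColE1/pUC-type origin of replication and selected with ampicillin, with resistance provided by a β-lactamase (AmpR) gene driven by its native bla promoter. These maintenance elements make up most of the plasmid; the rest is a very compact transcription unit.

That unit consists of a T7 promoter followed by a 63 bp insert called toehold trigger 1, inserted by Gibson assembly, and closed off by a T7 terminator. No protein-coding payload is recorded, and the product is a short RNA transcribed by bacteriophage T7 RNA polymerase. This RNA is the cognate trigger for the companion pNP1 eforRed toehold switch construct. In the toehold switch design, the mRNA for a reporter is held translationally silent by a hairpin that sequesters the ribosome binding site and start codon. A trigger RNA complementary to the single-stranded toehold region binds and unwinds the hairpin, which allows translation to proceed. Supplying this plasmid together with the switch plasmid should therefore turn on the switch's output, which by its name is presumably the eforRed chromoprotein, although the reporter itself is not part of this record. The trigger derives in part from previously described de novo designed toehold switches. The plasmid was deposited as a component of a modular synthetic biology education kit, where it serves as a demonstration of programmable RNA-based gene regulation.
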