Features (pLannotate 1.2.2; 5 found; start..end, strand, type, name):
     26..44      +  promoter       T7 promoter: promoter for bacteriophage T7 RNA polymerase
    108..155     +  terminator     T7 terminator: transcription terminator for bacteriophage T7 RNA polymerase
    373..961     -  rep_origin     ori: high-copy-number ColE1/pMB1/pBR322/pUC origin of replication
   1133..1993    -  CDS            AmpR: β-lactamase; bla; confers resistance to ampicillin, carbenicillin, and related antibiotics
   1994..2098    -  promoter       AmpR promoter: bla
>Addgene plasmid #107357 | pNP1 eforRed trigger | addgene full sequence | sequence record 209414 | Addgene NGS Result
GCTAGTGGTGCTAGCCCCGCGAAATTAATACGACTCACTATAGGGACCGTGGACCGCATGAGGTCCACGG
TAAACATAACTATAACAAGCCTACAATTCATTCAAACCTAGCATAACCCCTTGGGGCCTCTAAACGGGTC
TTGAGGGGTTTTTTGCTGAAAGGAGGAACTATATCCGGAAGCTTGGCACTGGCCGACCGGGGTCGAGCAC
TGACTCGCTGCGCTCGGTCGTTCGGCTGCGGCGAGCGGTATCAGCTCACTCAAAGGCGGTAATACGGTTA
TCCACAGAATCAGGGGATAACGCAGGAAAGAACATGTGAGCAAAAGGCCAGCAAAAGGCCAGGAACCGTA
AAAAGGCCGCGTTGCTGGCGTTTTTCCATAGGCTCCGCCCCCCTGACGAGCATCACAAAAATCGACGCTC
AAGTCAGAGGTGGCGAAACCCGACAGGACTATAAAGATACCAGGCGTTTCCCCCTGGAAGCTCCCTCGTG
CGCTCTCCTGTTCCGACCCTGCCGCTTACCGGATACCTGTCCGCCTTTCTCCCTTCGGGAAGCGTGGCGC
TTTCTCATAGCTCACGCTGTAGGTATCTCAGTTCGGTGTAGGTCGTTCGCTCCAAGCTGGGCTGTGTGCA
CGAACCCCCCGTTCAGCCCGACCGCTGCGCCTTATCCGGTAACTATCGTCTTGAGTCCAACCCGCTAAGA
CACGACTTATCGCCACTGGCAGCAGCCACTGGTAACAGGATTAGCAGAGCGAGGTATGTAGGCGGTGCTA
CAGAGTTCTTGAAGTGGTGGCCTAACTACGGCTACACTAGAAGAACAGTATTTGGTATCTGCGCTCTGCT
GAAGCCAGTTACCTTCGGAAAAAGAGTTGGTAGCTCTTGATCCGGCAAACAAACCACCGCTGGTAGCGGT
GGTTTTTTTGTTTGCAAGCAGCAGATTACGCGCAGAAAAAAAGGATCTCAAGAAGATCCTTTGATCTTTT
CTACGGGGTCTGACGCTCAGTGGAACGAAAACTCACAGATCCGGGATTTTGGTCATGAGATTATCAAAAA
GGATCTTCACCTAGATCCTTTTAAATTAAAAATGAAGTTTTAAATCAATCTAAAGTATATATGAGTAAAC
TTGGTCTGACAGTTACCAATGCTTAATCAGTGAGGCACCTATCTCAGCGATCTGTCTATTTCGTTCATCC
ATAGTTGCCTGACTCCCCGTCGTGTAGATAACTACGATACGGGAGGGCTTACCATCTGGCCCCAGTGCTG
CAATGATACCGCGAGACCCACGCTCACCGGCTCCAGATTTATCAGCAATAAACCAGCCAGCCGGAAGGGC
CGAGCGCAGAAGTGGTCCTGCAACTTTATCCGCCTCCATCCAGTCTATTAATTGTTGCCGGGAAGCTAGA
GTAAGTAGTTCGCCAGTTAATAGTTTGCGCAACGTTGTTGCCATTGCTACAGGCATCGTGGTGTCACGCT
CGTCGTTTGGTATGGCTTCATTCAGCTCCGGTTCCCAACGATCAAGGCGAGTTACATGATCCCCCATGTT
GTGCAAAAAAGCGGTTAGCTCCTTCGGTCCTCCGATCGTTGTCAGAAGTAAGTTGGCCGCAGTGTTATCA
CTCATGGTTATGGCAGCACTGCATAATTCTCTTACTGTCATGCCATCCGTAAGATGCTTTTCTGTGACTG
GTGAGTACTCAACCAAGTCATTCTGAGAATAGTGTATGCGGCGACCGAGTTGCTCTTGCCCGGCGTCAAT
ACGGGATAATACCGCGCCACATAGCAGAACTTTAAAAGTGCTCATCATTGGAAAACGTTCTTCGGGGCGA
AAACTCTCAAGGATCTTACCGCTGTTGAGATCCAGTTCGATGTAACCCACTCGTGCACCCAACTGATCTT
CAGCATCTTTTACTTTCACCAGCGTTTCTGGGTGAGCAAAAACAGGAAGGCAAAATGCCGCAAAAAAGGG
AATAAGGGCGACACGGAAATGTTGAATACTCATACTCTTCCTTTTTCAATATTATTGAAGCATTTATCAG
GGTTATTGTCTCATGAGCGGATACATATTTGAATGTATTTAGAAAAATAAACAAATAGGGGTTCCGCGCA
CATTTCCCCGAAAAGT
